Addgene plasmid #170143: pFastBac-CHD7 (1-1899)
Purpose: Expresses residues 1-1899 of CHD7 in insect cells
Depositing lab: Robert Kingston. Depositing organization: Massachusetts General Hospital. Publication: Chromatin remodeling by the CHD7 protein is impaired by mutations that cause human developmental disorders. Bouazoune K, Kingston RE. Proc Natl Acad Sci U S A. 2012 Nov 20;109(47):19238-43. doi: 10.1073/pnas.1213825109. Epub 2012 Nov 7. PubMed 23134727.
Backbone
  Vector backbone: pFastBac1
  Backbone size w/o insert (bp): 4776
  Total vector size (bp): 10497
  Vector type: Insect Expression
Growth in bacteria
  Bacterial resistance: Ampicillin, 100 μg/mL
  Growth temperature: 37°C
  Growth strain: DH5alpha
  Copy number: High Copy
Gene/Insert
  Gene/Insert name: chromodomain helicase DNA binding protein 7
  Species: H. sapiens (human)
  Insert size (bp): 5724
  Mutation: C-terminal truncation of residues 1900-2997
  GenBank ID: NM_017780
  Entrez Gene: CHD7 (a.k.a. CRG, HH5, IS3, KAL5)
  Tag / fusion protein: FLAG (C terminal on insert)
  Cloning method: Unknown
  Sequencing primers: 5′ FastBacF; 3′ FastBacR
Terms and licenses: Academic/Nonprofit Terms; Industry Terms: Not Available to Industry
How to cite: pFastBac-CHD7 (1-1899) was a gift from Robert Kingston (Addgene plasmid # 170143 ; http://n2t.net/addgene:170143 ; RRID:Addgene_170143)
