[The description below was written by a language model from this plasmid's Addgene catalogue record and pLannotate feature annotations shown in this document.]
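Description:
pFastBac-CHD7 (1-1899) is a baculovirus donor plasmid built on the pFastBac1 backbone for expressing a truncated form of human chromodomain helicase DNA binding protein 7 (CHD7) in insect cells. It is propagated in E. coli as a high-copy plasmid through a ColE1/pUC-type origin and selected with ampicillin via the β-lactamase gene; an f1 origin is also present. The catalogue gives a total size of about 10.5 kb, closely matching the sequenced record.

The insert encodes residues 1–1899 of CHD7, removing the C-terminal residues 1900–2997, and is fused at its C terminus to a FLAG epitope tag for detection and affinity purification. Transcription is driven by the strong, very late polyhedrin promoter from Autographa californica nucleopolyhedrovirus and terminated by an SV40 polyadenylation signal. The expression cassette, together with a gentamicin resistance gene (driven by the annotated Pc integron promoter region), lies between the Tn7R and Tn7L ends of a mini-Tn7 element. This is the standard arrangement for Tn7-mediated site-specific transposition into a baculovirus shuttle vector (bacmid) maintained in a suitable E. coli host, with gentamicin selecting for the transposed segment. The resulting recombinant bacmid is then transfected into insect cells to produce virus and express the protein.

According to the record, the construct serves to produce the CHD7 fragment in insect cells. The associated publication concerns CHD7 chromatin remodeling activity and its impairment by mutations that cause human developmental disorders, which suggests the FLAG-tagged protein was purified for biochemical assays. The cloning method is not recorded.
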