Features (pLannotate 1.2.2; 16 found; start..end, strand, type, name):
     74..102     -  promoter       Pc promoter: intI1 (promoter lies within the coding sequence); class 1 integron promoter
     80..427     -  CDS            YPR2_ECOLX (fragment): Protein predicted: Swiss-Prot protein existence level 4. From Escherichia coli.
    454..545     +  promoter       polyhedrin promoter: polh from Autographa californica; promoter for the baculovirus polyhedrin gene
    629..6325    +  CDS            CHD7 (fragment): CHD7_HUMAN - Also known as KIAA1416. Experimental evidence at protein level: Swiss-Prot protein existence level 1. Probable transcription regulator. Maybe involved in the in 45S precursor rRNA production. From Homo sapiens (Human).
   6329..6349    +  CDS            FLAG (fragment): FLAG® epitope tag, followed by an enterokinase cleavage site
   6431..6514    +  CDS            large T antigen (fragment): large T antigen from SV40 (simian virus 40)
   6537..6671    +  polyA_signal   SV40 poly(A) signal: SV40 polyadenylation signal
   6700..6865    -  mobile_element Tn7L: mini-Tn7 element (left end of the Tn7 transposon) Tn7
   7028..7044    +  CDS            lacZα (fragment): LacZα fragment of β-galactosidase; lacZ fragment
   7049..7503    +  rep_origin     f1 ori (sequence partly withheld): f1 bacteriophage origin of replication; arrow indicates direction of (+) strand synthesis
   7529..7633    +  promoter       AmpR promoter: bla
   7634..8494    +  CDS            AmpR: β-lactamase; bla; confers resistance to ampicillin, carbenicillin, and related antibiotics
   8665..9253    +  rep_origin     ori: high-copy-number ColE1/pMB1/pBR322/pUC origin of replication
   9439..9490    -  misc_feature   bom (fragment): basis of mobility region from pBR322
   9558..9782    -  mobile_element Tn7R: mini-Tn7 element (right end of the Tn7 transposon) Tn7
   9849..10382   -  CDS            GmR: gentamycin acetyltransferase; aacC1; confers resistance to gentamycin
>Addgene plasmid #170143 | pFastBac-CHD7 (1-1899) | addgene full sequence | sequence record 337611 | Addgene NGS Result
TGCGCCGTTACCACCGCTGCGTTCGGTCAAGGTTCTGGACCAGTTGCGTGAGCGCATACGCTACTTGCAT
TACAGTTTACGAACCGAACAGGCTTATGTCAACTGGGTTCGTGCCTTCATCCGTTTCCACGGTGTGCGTC
ACCCGGCAACCTTGGGCAGCAGCGAAGTCGAGGCATTTCTGTCCTGGCTGGCGAACGAGCGCAAGGTTTC
GGTCTCCACGCATCGTCAGGCATTGGCGGCCTTGCTGTTCTTCTACGGCAAGGTGCTGTGCACGGATCTG
CCCTGGCTTCAGGAGATCGGAAGACCTCGGCCGTCGCGGCGCTTGCCGGTGGTGCTGACCCCGGATGAAG
TGGTTCGCATCCTCGGTTTTCTGGAAGGCGAGCATCGTTTGTTCGCCCAGGACTCTAGCTATAGTTCTAG
TGGTTGGCTACGTATACTCCGGAATATTAATAGATCATGGAGATAATTAAAATGATAACCATCTCGCAAA
TAAATAAGTATTTTACTGTTTTCGTAACAGTTTTGTAATAAAAAAACCTATAAATATTCCGGATTATTCA
TACCGTCCCACCATCGGGCGCGGATCCCGGTCCGAAGCGCGCGGAATTCAAAGGCCTACGTCGACAAGAT
GGCAGATCCAGGAATAATGAGTCTTTTTGGCGAGGATGGGAATATTTTCAGTGAAGGTCTTGAAGGCCTC
GGAGAATGTGGTTACCCGGAAAATCCAGTAAATCCTATGGGTCAGCAAATGCCAATAGACCAAGGCTTTG
CCTCTTTACAGCCATCCCTTCATCATCCTTCAACTAATCAAAATCAAACAAAGCTGACACATTTTGATCA
CTATAATCAGTATGAACAACAAAAGATGCATCTGATGGATCAGCCGAACAGAATGATGAGCAACACCCCT
GGGAACGGACTCGCGTCTCCGCACTCGCAGTATCACACCCCTCCCGTTCCTCAGGTGCCCCATGGTGGCA
GTGGTGGCGGTCAGATGGGTGTCTACCCTGGCATGCAGAATGAGAGGCATGGGCAATCCTTTGTGGACAG
CAGCTCCATGTGGGGCCCCAGGGCTGTTCAGGTACCAGACCAGATACGAGCCCCCTACCAGCAGCAGCAG
CCACAGCCGCAGCCACCGCAGCCGGCTCCGTCGGGGCCCCCTGCACAGGGCCACCCTCAGCACATGCAGC
AGATGGGCAGCTATATGGCACGTGGGGATTTTTCCATGCAGCAGCATGGTCAGCCACAGCAGAGGATGAG
CCAGTTTTCCCAAGGCCAAGAGGGCCTCAATCAGGGAAATCCTTTTATTGCCACCTCAGGACCTGGCCAC
TTGTCCCACGTGCCCCAGCAGAGTCCCAGCATGGCACCTTCCTTGCGTCACTCGGTGCAGCAGTTCCATC
ACCACCCCTCTACTGCTCTCCATGGAGAATCCGTTGCCCACAGTCCCAGATTCTCCCCGAATCCTCCCCA
ACAAGGGGCTGTTAGGCCGCAAACCCTTAACTTTAGTTCTCGGAGCCAGACAGTCCCCTCTCCTACTATA
AACAACTCAGGGCAGTATTCTCGATATCCTTACAGTAACCTAAATCAGGGATTAGTTAACAATACAGGGA
TGAATCAAAATTTAGGCCTTACAAATAATACTCCAATGAATCAGTCCGTACCAAGATACCCCAATGCTGT
AGGATTCCCATCAAACAGTGGTCAAGGACTAATGCACCAGCAGCCCATCCACCCCAGTGGCTCACTTAAC
CAAATGAACACACAAACTATGCATCCTTCACAGCCTCAGGGAACTTATGCCTCTCCACCTCCCATGTCAC
CCATGAAAGCAATGAGTAATCCAGCAGGCACTCCTCCTCCACAAGTCAGGCCGGGAAGTGCTGGGATACC
AATGGAAGTTGGCAGTTATCCAAATATGCCCCATCCTCAGCCATCTCACCAGCCCCCTGGTGCCATGGGA
ATCGGACAGAGGAATATGGGCCCCAGAAACATGCAGCAGTCTCGTCCATTTATAGGCATGTCCTCGGCAC
CAAGGGAATTGACTGGGCACATGAGGCCAAATGGTTGTCCTGGTGTTGGCCTTGGAGACCCACAAGCAAT
CCAGGAACGACTGATACCTGGCCAACAACATCCTGGTCAACAGCCATCTTTTCAGCAGTTGCCAACCTGT
CCTCCACTGCAGCCTCACCCGGGCTTGCACCACCAGTCTTCACCTCCACACCCTCATCACCAGCCTTGGG
CACAGCTCCACCCATCACCCCAGAACACCCCGCAGAAAGTGCCTGTGCATCAGCATTCCCCGTCGGAGCC
CTTTCTAGAGAAACCAGTGCCGGATATGACTCAGGTTAGTGGACCGAATGCTCAGCTAGTGAAGAGTGAT
GATTACCTGCCATCAATAGAACAGCAGCCACAACAAAAGAAGAAGAAAAAGAAAAACAACCACATTGTAG
CAGAGGATCCCAGTAAAGGTTTTGGTAAAGATGACTTCCCTGGTGGGGTAGATAACCAAGAACTAAATAG
GAACTCACTGGATGGGTCCCAAGAAGAAAAAAAGAAAAAGAAAAGGTCAAAGGCAAAAAAAGACCCGAAG
GAACCGAAAGAACCCAAGGAGAAAAAAGAGCCCAAGGAACCCAAGACCCCGAAAGCCCCTAAGATTCCCA
AAGAGCCAAAGGAAAAGAAAGCAAAAACTGCCACGCCAAAACCCAAATCCAGCAAAAAGTCAAGTAATAA
GAAACCTGACTCAGAAGCAAGTGCTTTGAAGAAAAAGGTCAACAAGGGAAAAACAGAAGGTTCTGAAAAT
TCAGACTTAGACAAAACACCCCCACCATCTCCTCCTCCTGAAGAAGATGAGGACCCAGGTGTTCAGAAGA
GACGGTCCAGCAGACAGGTGAAGAGAAAGCGCTACACTGAAGACCTGGAGTTCAAGATTTCTGATGAGGA
GGCAGATGATGCAGATGCTGCTGGGAGGGATTCCCCCTCCAACACCTCCCAGTCAGAACAGCAGGAATCT
GTTGATGCAGAAGGCCCAGTGGTAGAAAAAATTATGAGCAGTCGTTCAGTAAAAAAGCAGAAGGAATCTG
GAGAGGAGGTAGAAATTGAGGAATTCTATGTGAAATACAAAAACTTCTCTTATCTTCATTGTCAGTGGGC
ATCTATAGAAGATCTGGAAAAAGATAAGAGAATTCAGCAAAAAATTAAACGATTTAAGGCAAAGCAGGGC
CAGAACAAGTTCCTTTCAGAGATTGAGGATGAGCTTTTTAATCCAGATTATGTGGAGGTTGACCGGATAA
TGGACTTTGCACGTAGCACAGATGACCGGGGAGAGCCTGTGACTCACTATCTGGTGAAGTGGTGTTCACT
TCCTTATGAAGACAGCACGTGGGAGCGGAGGCAGGACATAGATCAAGCAAAGATCGAGGAGTTTGAGAAA
CTAATGTCCAGGGAGCCGGAAACAGAGCGTGTGGAGCGACCTCCTGCTGATGATTGGAAGAAATCGGAGA
GTTCCAGGGAGTATAAAAACAATAACAAACTCAGGGAATACCAGTTGGAGGGAGTAAACTGGCTACTTTT
CAATTGGTACAACATGCGAAACTGCATTTTAGCAGATGAAATGGGTTTGGGAAAAACTATCCAGTCCATT
ACATTTCTCTATGAGATATATTTGAAAGGAATCCATGGCCCTTTTTTAGTAATTGCCCCATTGTCCACAA
TCCCCAACTGGGAAAGGGAATTCCGAACCTGGACAGAGTTGAACGTGGTTGTGTATCATGGGAGTCAAGC
TAGTCGTCGGACCATTCAGTTGTATGAAATGTACTTCAAAGATCCCCAGGGTCGAGTGATAAAGGGGTCC
TATAAGTTTCATGCCATCATCACTACATTTGAGATGATTTTGACTGATTGTCCTGAGCTGCGGAATATTC
CATGGCGCTGTGTAGTCATTGATGAAGCCCACAGGCTGAAGAACAGGAACTGCAAGCTGTTGGAGGGACT
CAAGATGATGGACTTGGAACACAAAGTGCTGCTGACGGGAACCCCACTCCAGAACACTGTGGAAGAACTC
TTCAGCTTGCTTCATTTCTTGGAACCAAGTCGCTTCCCTTCAGAAACCACATTTATGCAAGAATTTGGTG
ATCTAAAAACAGAAGAGCAGGTGCAAAAACTTCAAGCTATTCTAAAGCCAATGATGTTGAGACGTCTCAA
AGAGGATGTAGAAAAGAACTTGGCCCCCAAAGAAGAAACTATTATTGAAGTTGAGCTAACAAACATTCAG
AAGAAATATTACCGAGCCATCCTTGAGAAGAATTTCACATTTCTTTCCAAAGGCGGTGGTCAAGCTAACG
TACCTAACCTATTAAACACTATGATGGAATTGCGGAAGTGCTGCAATCATCCGTACCTTATCAATGGTGC
TGAAGAGAAAATTTTGGAAGAGTTTAAAGAAACACACAATGCAGAGTCTCCAGATTTTCAGCTCCAGGCA
ATGATCCAGGCTGCTGGCAAGCTAGTGCTGATTGACAAGCTGCTGCCAAAACTGAAGGCTGGTGGCCACA
GGGTGCTTATCTTTTCCCAGATGGTGCGCTGCTTGGACATACTGGAAGACTACCTCATTCAAAGACGGTA
CCCATATGAAAGGATCGACGGCCGAGTAAGAGGCAACCTCCGCCAGGCAGCTATCGACAGATTCTCCAAA
CCTGATTCTGATAGGTTTGTTTTCCTCCTGTGTACAAGGGCAGGAGGTTTAGGCATTAACCTCACTGCTG
CTGATACCTGCATCATCTTTGATTCAGACTGGAATCCCCAAAATGACCTCCAGGCTCAGGCTAGATGTCA
TAGAATAGGACAGAGCAAATCTGTGAAAATCTACAGGCTGATTACAAGAAATTCCTATGAAAGGGAAATG
TTCGACAAGGCTAGTTTGAAACTGGGCCTGGATAAAGCTGTGCTACAGTCTATGAGTGGAAGAGAAAATG
CTACCAATGGGGTACAACAGCTTTCCAAGAAAGAAATAGAGGATCTTCTACGAAAAGGGGCCTATGGTGC
ACTCATGGATGAGGAGGATGAAGGGTCTAAATTCTGTGAAGAAGATATTGATCAGATCCTCCTACGTCGA
ACCCACACCATTACCATTGAGTCAGAAGGGAAAGGTTCCACATTTGCTAAGGCCAGTTTTGTTGCATCTG
GAAATAGGACAGATATTTCCTTGGATGATCCAAATTTCTGGCAAAAGTGGGCTAAGAAGGCTGAATTGGA
TATTGATGCCTTAAATGGGAGGAACAACCTGGTTATTGATACTCCAAGAGTGAGAAAGCAGACCAGGCTC
TACAGTGCAGTGAAGGAAGATGAGCTGATGGAGTTCTCAGACTTGGAAAGTGATTCTGAAGAAAAGCCCT
GTGCAAAGCCACGGCGTCCCCAGGATAAGTCACAGGGCTATGCAAGGAGTGAATGTTTCAGGGTGGAGAA
GAATCTGCTTGTCTATGGTTGGGGACGGTGGACAGACATTCTTTCCCACGGACGCTATAAACGCCAACTC
ACTGAGCAAGATGTAGAAACCATCTGCAGAACCATCCTGGTGTACTGTCTTAATCATTACAAAGGGGATG
AGAATATCAAAAGCTTCATCTGGGATCTGATCACACCCACAGCGGATGGCCAGACTCGAGCCTTGGTCAA
CCATTCCGGTTTGTCAGCTCCTGTGCCAAGGGGAAGGAAGGGAAAGAAGGTGAAAGCCCAGAGCACACAG
CCGGTGGTGCAGGATGCCGACTGGCTGGCCAGCTGCAACCCAGATGCCCTGTTCCAGGAGGACAGCTACA
AGAAACACCTGAAGCATCACTGTAACAAGGTCCTGCTGCGTGTCCGCATGCTGTACTACCTAAGACAAGA
AGTGATAGGAGACCAGGCGGATAAGATCTTAGAGGGTGCTGACTCAAGTGAAGCCGATGTGTGGATCCCT
GAACCTTTCCATGCTGAAGTTCCTGCAGATTGGTGGGATAAGGAAGCAGACAAATCCCTCTTAATTGGAG
TGTTCAAACATGGCTATGAGAAGTACAACTCCATGCGAGCTGACCCCGCGCTGTGCTTTCTGGAACGAGT
CGGTATGCCTGATGCCAAGGCCATAGCTGCCGAGCAAAGAGGAACAGACATGCTAGCAGATGGTGGTGAC
GGGGGAGAATTTGATAGAGAAGATGAAGACCCAGAATATAAACCAACCAGAACACCGTTCAAAGATGAAA
TAGATGAATTTGCAAATTCTCCTTCAGAGGATAAGGAAGAATCCATGGAAATACATGCCACAGGCAAGCA
CAGTGAGAGTAATGCTGAGTTAGGCGACTACAAGGACGACGATGACAAGTAGACTAGTCGCGGCCGCTTT
CGAATCTAGAGCCTGCAGTCTCGAGGCATGCGGTACCAAGCTTGTCGAGAAGTACTAGAGGATCATAATC
AGCCATACCACATTTGTAGAGGTTTTACTTGCTTTAAAAAACCTCCCACACCTCCCCCTGAACCTGAAAC
ATAAAATGAATGCAATTGTTGTTGTTAACTTGTTTATTGCAGCTTATAATGGTTACAAATAAAGCAATAG
CATCACAAATTTCACAAATAAAGCATTTTTTTCACTGCATTCTAGTTGTGGTTTGTCCAAACTCATCAAT
GTATCTTATCATGTCTGGATCTGATCACTGCTTGAGCCTAGGAGATCCGAACCAGATAAGTGAAATCTAG
TTCCAAACTATTTTGTCATTTTTAATTTTCGTATTAGCTTACGACGCTACACCCAGTTCCCATCTATTTT
GTCACTCTTCCCTAAATAATCCTTAAAAACTCCATTTCCACCCCTCCCAGTTCCCAACTATTTTGTCCGC
CCACAGCGGGGCATTTTTCTTCCTGTTATGTTTTTAATCAAACATCCTGCCAACTCCATGTGACAAACCG
TCATCTTCGGCTACTTTTTCTCTGTCACAGAATGAAAATTTTTCTGTCATCTCTTCGTTATTAATGTTTG
TAATTGACTGAATATCAACGCTTATTTGCAGCCTGAATGGCGAATGGG
[124 nt withheld, positions 7049-7172]
C
[91 nt withheld, positions 7174-7264]
A
[49 nt withheld, positions 7266-7314]
CCTTTGACGTTGGAGTCCACGTTCTT
[37 nt withheld, positions 7341-7377]
ACCCTATCTCGGTCTATTCTTTTGATTTATAAGGGATTTTGCCGATTTCGGCCTATTGGTTAAAAAATGA
GCTGATTTAACAAAAATTTAACGCGAATTTTAACAAAATATTAACGCTTACAATTTAGGTGGCACTTTTC
GGGGAAATGTGCGCGGAACCCCTATTTGTTTATTTTTCTAAATACATTCAAATATGTATCCGCTCATGAG
ACAATAACCCTGATAAATGCTTCAATAATATTGAAAAAGGAAGAGTATGAGTATTCAACATTTCCGTGTC
GCCCTTATTCCCTTTTTTGCGGCATTTTGCCTTCCTGTTTTTGCTCACCCAGAAACGCTGGTGAAAGTAA
AAGATGCTGAAGATCAGTTGGGTGCACGAGTGGGTTACATCGAACTGGATCTCAACAGCGGTAAGATCCT
TGAGAGTTTTCGCCCCGAAGAACGTTTTCCAATGATGAGCACTTTTAAAGTTCTGCTATGTGGCGCGGTA
TTATCCCGTATTGACGCCGGGCAAGAGCAACTCGGTCGCCGCATACACTATTCTCAGAATGACTTGGTTG
AGTACTCACCAGTCACAGAAAAGCATCTTACGGATGGCATGACAGTAAGAGAATTATGCAGTGCTGCCAT
AACCATGAGTGATAACACTGCGGCCAACTTACTTCTGACAACGATCGGAGGACCGAAGGAGCTAACCGCT
TTTTTGCACAACATGGGGGATCATGTAACTCGCCTTGATCGTTGGGAACCGGAGCTGAATGAAGCCATAC
CAAACGACGAGCGTGACACCACGATGCCTGTAGCAATGGCAACAACGTTGCGCAAACTATTAACTGGCGA
ACTACTTACTCTAGCTTCCCGGCAACAATTAATAGACTGGATGGAGGCGGATAAAGTTGCAGGACCACTT
CTGCGCTCGGCCCTTCCGGCTGGCTGGTTTATTGCTGATAAATCTGGAGCCGGTGAGCGTGGGTCTCGCG
GTATCATTGCAGCACTGGGGCCAGATGGTAAGCCCTCCCGTATCGTAGTTATCTACACGACGGGGAGTCA
GGCAACTATGGATGAACGAAATAGACAGATCGCTGAGATAGGTGCCTCACTGATTAAGCATTGGTAACTG
TCAGACCAAGTTTACTCATATATACTTTAGATTGATTTAAAACTTCATTTTTAATTTAAAAGGATCTAGG
TGAAGATCCTTTTTGATAATCTCATGACCAAAATCCCTTAACGTGAGTTTTCGTTCCACTGAGCGTCAGA
CCCCGTAGAAAAGATCAAAGGATCTTCTTGAGATCCTTTTTTTCTGCGCGTAATCTGCTGCTTGCAAACA
AAAAAACCACCGCTACCAGCGGTGGTTTGTTTGCCGGATCAAGAGCTACCAACTCTTTTTCCGAAGGTAA
CTGGCTTCAGCAGAGCGCAGATACCAAATACTGTTCTTCTAGTGTAGCCGTAGTTAGGCCACCACTTCAA
GAACTCTGTAGCACCGCCTACATACCTCGCTCTGCTAATCCTGTTACCAGTGGCTGCTGCCAGTGGCGAT
AAGTCGTGTCTTACCGGGTTGGACTCAAGACGATAGTTACCGGATAAGGCGCAGCGGTCGGGCTGAACGG
GGGGTTCGTGCACACAGCCCAGCTTGGAGCGAACGACCTACACCGAACTGAGATACCTACAGCGTGAGCT
ATGAGAAAGCGCCACGCTTCCCGAAGGGAGAAAGGCGGACAGGTATCCGGTAAGCGGCAGGGTCGGAACA
GGAGAGCGCACGAGGGAGCTTCCAGGGGGAAACGCCTGGTATCTTTATAGTCCTGTCGGGTTTCGCCACC
TCTGACTTGAGCGTCGATTTTTGTGATGCTCGTCAGGGGGGCGGAGCCTATGGAAAAACGCCAGCAACGC
GGCCTTTTTACGGTTCCTGGCCTTTTGCTGGCCTTTTGCTCACATGTTCTTTCCTGCGTTATCCCCTGAT
TCTGTGGATAACCGTATTACCGCCTTTGAGTGAGCTGATACCGCTCGCCGCAGCCGAACGACCGAGCGCA
GCGAGTCAGTGAGCGAGGAAGCGGAAGAGCGCCTGATGCGGTATTTTCTCCTTACGCATCTGTGCGGTAT
TTCACACCGCATAGACCAGCCGCGTAACCTGGCAAAATCGGTTACGGTTGAGTAATAAATGGATGCCCTG
CGTAAGCGGGTGTGGGCGGACAATAAAGTCTTAAACTGAACAAAATAGATCTAAACTATGACAATAAAGT
CTTAAACTAGACAGAATAGTTGTAAACTGAAATCAGTCCAGTTATGCTGTGAAAAAGCATACTGGACTTT
TGTTATGGCTAAAGCAAACTCTTCATTTTCTGAAGTGCAAATTGCCCGTCGTATTAAAGAGGGGCGTGGC
CAAGGGCATGGTAAAGACTATATTCGCGGCGTTGTGACAATTTACCGAACAACTCCGCGGCCGGGAAGCC
GATCTCGGCTTGAACGAATTGTTAGGTGGCGGTACTTGGGTCGATATCAAAGTGCATCACTTCTTCCCGT
ATGCCCAACTTTGTATAGAGAGCCACTGCGGGATCGTCACCGTAATCTGCTTGCACGTAGATCACATAAG
CACCAAGCGCGTTGGCCTCATGCTTGAGGAGATTGATGAGCGCGGTGGCAATGCCCTGCCTCCGGTGCTC
GCCGGAGACTGCGAGATCATAGATATAGATCTCACTACGCGGCTGCTCAAACTTGGGCAGAACGTAAGCC
GCGAGAGCGCCAACAACCGCTTCTTGGTCGAAGGCAGCAAGCGCGATGAATGTCTTACTACGGAGCAAGT
TCCCGAGGTAATCGGAGTCCGGCTGATGTTGGGAGTAGGTGGCTACGTCTCCGAACTCACGACCGAAAAG
ATCAAGAGCAGCCCGCATGGATTTGACTTGGTCAGGGCCGAGCCTACATGTGCGAATGATGCCCATACTT
GAGCCACCTAACTTTGTTTTAGGGCGACTGCCCTGCTGCGTAACATCGTTGCTGCTGCGTAACATCGTTG
CTGCTGCGTAACATCGTTGCTGCTCCATAACATCAAACATCGACCCACGGCGTAACGCGCTTGCTGCTTG
GATGCCCGAGGCATAGACTGTACAAAAAAACAGTCATAACAAGCCATGAAAACCGCCAC
