>Addgene plasmid #170143 | pFastBac-CHD7 (1-1899) | depositor partial sequence | sequence record 329776 | 5' end of CDS
ATGATAACCATCTCGCAAATAAATAAGTATTTTACTGTTTTCGTAACAGTTTTGTAATAAAAAAACCTAT
AAATATTCCGGATTATTCATACCGTCCCACCATCGGGCGCGGATCCCGGTCCGAAGCGCGCGGAATTCAA
AGGCCTACGTCGACAAGATGGCAGATCCAGGAATAATGAGTCTTTTTGGCGAGGATGGGAATATTTTCAG
TGAAGGTCTTGAAGGCCTCGGAGAATGTGGTTACCCGGAAAATCCAGTAAATCCTATGGGTCAGCAAATG
CCAATAGACCAAGGCTTTGCCTCTTTACAGCCATCCCTTCATCATCCTTCAACTAATCAAAATCAAACAA
AGCTGACACATTTTGATCACTATAATCAGTATGAACAACAAAAGATGCATCTGATGGATCAGCCGAACAG
AATGATGAGCAACACCCCTGGGAACGGACTCGCGTCTCCGCACTCGCAGTATCACACCCCTCCCGTTCCT
CAGGTGCCCCATGGTGGCAGTGGTGGCGGTCAGATGGGTGTCTACCCTGGCATGCAGAATGAGAGGCATG
GGCAATCCTTTGTGGACAGCAGCTCCATGTGGGGCCCCAGGGCTGTTCAGGTACCAGACCAGATACGAGC
CCCCTACCAGCAGCAGCAGCCACAGCCGCAGCCACCGCAGCCGGCTCCGTCGGGGCCCCCTGCACAGGGC
CACCCTCAGCACATGCAGCAGATGGGCAGCTATATGGCACGTGGGGATTTTTCCATGCAGCAGCATGGTC
AGCCACAGCAGA
