>Addgene plasmid #170143 | pFastBac-CHD7 (1-1899) | depositor partial sequence | sequence record 329777 | 3' end of CDS
AAGACAAGAAGTGATAGGAGACCAGGCGGATAAGATCTTAGAGGGTGCTGACTCAAGTGAAGCCGATGTG
TGGATCCCTGAACCTTTCCATGCTGAAGTTCCTGCAGATTGGTGGGATAAGGAAGCAGACAAATCCCTCT
TAATTGGAGTGTTCAAACATGGCTATGAGAAGTACAACTCCATGCGAGCTGACCCCGCGCTGTGCTTTCT
GGAACGAGTCGGTATGCCTGATGCCAAGGCCATAGCTGCCGAGCAAAGAGGAACAGACATGCTAGCAGAT
GGTGGTGACGGGGGAGAATTTGATAGAGAAGATGAAGACCCAGAATATAAACCAACCAGAACACCGTTCA
AAGATGAAATAGATGAATTTGCAAATTCTCCTTCAGAGGATAAGGAAGAATCCATGGAAATACATGCCAC
AGGCAAGCACAGTGAGAGTAATGCTGAGTTAGGCGACTACAAGGACGACGATGACAAGTAGACTAGTCGC
GGCCGCTTTCGAATCTAGAGCCTGCAGTCTCGAGGCATGCGGTACCAAGCTTGTCGAGAAGTACTAGAG
